>Addgene plasmid #200389 | PX458_3XHA_dFnCas9_KRAB_T2A_eGFP | addgene full sequence | sequence record 407168 | Addgene NGS Result
CCTTTTGCTGGCCTTTTGCTCACATGTGAGGGCCTATTTCCCATGATTCCTTCATATTTGCATATACGAT
ACAAGGCTGTTAGAGAGATAATTGGAATTAATTTGACTGTAAACACAAAGATATTAGTACAAAATACGTG
ACGTAGAAAGTAATAATTTCTTGGGTAGTTTGCAGTTTTAAAATTATGTTTTAAAATGGACTATCATATG
CTTACCGTAACTTGAAAGTATTTCGATTTCTTGGCTTTATATATCTTGTGGAAAGGACGAAACACCGGGT
CTTCGAGAAGACCTGTTTCAGTTGCGCCGAAAGGCGCTCTGTAATCATTTAAAAGTATTTTGAACGGACC
TCTGTTTGACACGTCTGTTTTTTGTTTTAGAGCTAGAAATAGCAAGTTAAAATAAGGCTAGTCCGTTTTT
AGCGCGTGCGCCAATTCTGCAGACAAATGGCTCTAGAGGTACCCGTTACATAACTTACGGTAAATGGCCC
GCCTGGCTGACCGCCCAACGACCCCCGCCCATTGACGTCAATAGTAACGCCAATAGGGACTTTCCATTGA
CGTCAATGGGTGGAGTATTTACGGTAAACTGCCCACTTGGCAGTACATCAAGTGTATCATATGCCAAGTA
CGCCCCCTATTGACGTCAATGACGGTAAATGGCCCGCCTGGCATTGTGCCCAGTACATGACCTTATGGGA
CTTTCCTACTTGGCAGTACATCTACGTATTAGTCATCGCTATTACCATGGTCGAGGTGAGCCCCACGTTC
TGCTTCACTCTCCCCATCTCCCCCCCCTCCCCACCCCCAATTTTGTATTTATTTATTTTTTAATTATTTT
GTGCAGCGATGGGGGCGGGGCGGGGCGGGGCGAGGGGCGGGGCGGGGCGAGGCGGAGAGGTGCGGCGGCA
GCCAATCAGAGCGGCGCGCTCCGAAAGTTTCCTTTTATGGCGAGGCGGCGGCGGCGGCGGCCCTATAAAA
AGCGAAGCGCGCGGCGGGCGGGAGTCGCTGCGCGCTGCCTTCGCCCCGTGCCCCGCTCCGCCGCCGCCTC
GCGCCGCCCGCCCCGGCTCTGACTGACCGCGTTACTCCCACAGGTGAGCGGGCGGGACGGCCCTTCTCCT
CCGGGCTGTAATTAGCTGAGCAAGAGGTAAGGGTTTAAGGGATGGTTGGTTGGTGGGGTATTAATGTTTA
ATTACCTGGAGCACCTGCCTGAAATCACTTTTTTTCAGGTTGGACCGGTGCCACCATGGGATCCTACCCA
TACGATGTTCCAGATTACGCTTACCCATACGATGTTCCAGATTACGCTTACCCATACGATGTTCCAGATT
ACGCTATGGCCCCAAAGAAGAAGCGGAAGGTCAGTATCCACGGAGTCCCAGCAGCCAATTTTAAGATCCT
GCCTATCGCAATCGCCCTGGGCGTCAAGAATACTGGCGTGTTTAGTGCTTTTTATCAGAAGGGGACCTCA
CTGGAGAGACTGGACAATAAGAACGGAAAAGTGTATGAACTGTCCAAGGATTCTTACACTCTGCTGATGA
ACAATAGGACCGCACGGAGACACCAGAGGCGAGGAATTGACAGGAAACAGCTGGTGAAGCGCCTGTTCAA
ACTGATCTGGACAGAGCAGCTGAACCTGGAATGGGATAAGGACACTCAGCAGGCCATCAGCTTCCTGTTT
AATCGACGGGGATTCTCTTTTATTACTGACGGCTATAGTCCTGAGTACCTGAACATCGTGCCAGAACAGG
TCAAGGCAATCCTGATGGACATTTTCGACGATTATAATGGCGAGGACGATCTGGATTCCTACCTGAAACT
GGCCACAGAGCAAGAGAGTAAGATCAGCGAAATCTACAACAAGCTGATGCAGAAGATCCTGGAGTTCAAG
CTGATGAAACTGTGCACCGACATCAAGGACGATAAAGTGAGTACCAAGACACTGAAAGAGATCACAAGCT
ACGAGTTCGAACTGCTGGCCGATTATCTGGCTAACTACAGCGAATCCCTGAAAACCCAGAAATTTTCCTA
CACAGACAAGCAGGGCAATCTGAAAGAGCTGTCTTACTACCACCATGATAAGTACAACATCCAGGAGTTC
CTGAAGAGACACGCCACCATCAATGACAGGATTCTGGATACACTGCTGACTGACGATCTGGACATCTGGA
ACTTCAACTTCGAGAAGTTCGATTTCGACAAGAACGAGGAAAAACTGCAGAATCAGGAAGATAAGGACCA
CATTCAGGCTCATCTGCACCATTTCGTGTTTGCAGTCAATAAGATCAAAAGCGAGATGGCATCCGGCGGG
CGCCATCGAAGCCAGTACTTCCAGGAAATCACCAACGTGCTGGACGAGAACAATCACCAGGAAGGCTACC
TGAAAAACTTCTGTGAGAATCTGCATAACAAGAAGTACAGCAATCTGTCCGTGAAGAATCTGGTCAACCT
GATTGGAAATCTGTCCAACCTGGAACTGAAGCCCCTGCGCAAATACTTCAACGACAAGATCCACGCTAAA
GCAGACCATTGGGATGAGCAGAAGTTTACTGAAACCTATTGCCACTGGATTCTGGGCGAGTGGCGGGTGG
GGGTCAAGGATCAGGACAAGAAAGACGGCGCAAAGTATTCTTACAAGGACCTGTGTAACGAGCTGAAGCA
GAAAGTGACTAAGGCCGGGCTGGTGGACTTCCTGCTGGAGCTGGACCCCTGCCGAACCATTCCACCTTAC
CTGGACAACAATAACAGAAAGCCACCCAAATGTCAGAGCCTGATCCTGAATCCCAAGTTTCTGGATAATC
AGTATCCTAACTGGCAGCAGTACCTGCAGGAGCTGAAGAAACTGCAGTCAATCCAGAACTACCTGGACAG
CTTCGAAACCGATCTGAAGGTGCTGAAAAGCTCCAAGGACCAGCCTTACTTCGTCGAGTACAAGTCTAGT
AACCAGCAGATCGCTTCCGGCCAGCGGGATTACAAGGATCTGGACGCAAGAATCCTGCAGTTCATTTTTG
ACAGGGTGAAGGCCTCTGATGAGCTGCTGCTGAACGAAATCTATTTCCAGGCAAAGAAACTGAAGCAGAA
AGCCTCAAGCGAGCTGGAAAAGCTGGAGTCCTCTAAGAAACTGGACGAAGTGATCGCTAACTCTCAGCTG
AGTCAGATTCTGAAGTCTCAGCACACAAATGGAATCTTCGAGCAGGGCACTTTTCTGCATCTGGTGTGCA
AATACTATAAGCAGCGACAGAGAGCCAGGGACAGCCGCCTGTACATCATGCCTGAATATCGATACGATAA
GAAACTGCACAAGTACAACAACACCGGCCGCTTTGACGATGACAACCAGCTGCTGACATATTGTAATCAT
AAGCCCCGGCAGAAAAGATACCAGCTGCTGAACGACCTGGCAGGAGTGCTGCAGGTCTCTCCTAATTTTC
TGAAGGATAAAATCGGGTCCGATGACGATCTGTTCATTTCTAAGTGGCTGGTGGAGCACATCCGGGGCTT
TAAGAAGGCCTGCGAAGATAGCCTGAAAATCCAGAAGGATAACAGGGGACTGCTGAATCATAAGATCAAC
ATTGCACGCAATACCAAGGGCAAATGCGAGAAAGAAATCTTCAACCTGATCTGTAAGATTGAGGGGAGCG
AAGATAAGAAAGGGAATTATAAGCACGGACTGGCCTACGAGCTGGGAGTGCTGCTGTTCGGAGAGCCAAA
CGAGGCCAGCAAGCCCGAATTTGATAGGAAAATCAAGAAATTCAATTCAATCTACAGCTTTGCCCAGATC
CAGCAGATTGCCTTTGCTGAGAGGAAGGGGAATGCAAACACATGCGCCGTGTGTAGTGCAGACAACGCCC
ATCGCATGCAGCAGATCAAAATTACTGAGCCAGTCGAAGATAATAAGGATAAAATCATTCTGTCAGCAAA
GGCACAGCGACTGCCTGCAATCCCAACCCGAATTGTGGATGGAGCTGTCAAGAAAATGGCTACAATTCTG
GCAAAGAATATCGTGGACGATAATTGGCAGAACATTAAGCAGGTCCTGAGCGCAAAACACCAGCTGCATA
TCCCAATCATTACCGAGTCCAACGCCTTCGAGTTTGAACCCGCTCTGGCAGACGTGAAGGGCAAATCTCT
GAAGGATAGAAGGAAGAAAGCCCTGGAGCGAATTAGTCCCGAAAACATCTTCAAGGATAAGAACAACAGA
ATCAAGGAGTTTGCTAAGGGGATTTCCGCCTACTCTGGAGCTAACCTGACAGATGGGGACTTCGATGGAG
CAAAGGAGGAACTGGATGCCATCATTCCTCGCAGCCATAAGAAATATGGCACTCTGAACGACGAGGCTAA
TCTGATTTGCGTGACCCGGGGCGATAATAAGAACAAAGGGAACCGGATCTTCTGTCTGAGAGACCTGGCC
GATAATTACAAGCTGAAACAGTTTGAGACCACAGACGATCTGGAGATCGAAAAGAAAATTGCCGACACCA
TCTGGGATGCTAATAAGAAGGACTTCAAGTTCGGAAACTATCGGAGCTTCATCAATCTGACACCTCAGGA
GCAGAAAGCATTCAGACACGCCCTGTTTCTGGCTGATGAAAACCCAATCAAGCAGGCAGTGATCAGAGCC
ATTAATAACCGCAACCGAACCTTCGTGAATGGCACACAGAGGTATTTTGCTGAGGTCCTGGCAAATAACA
TCTACCTGCGCGCCAAGAAAGAAAATCTGAACACTGACAAGATCAGCTTCGATTACTTTGGAATCCCTAC
CATTGGAAACGGCCGAGGGATCGCTGAGATTCGGCAGCTGTATGAAAAGGTGGACAGTGATATCCAGGCC
TACGCTAAAGGCGACAAGCCACAGGCCTCTTATAGTCACCTGATTGATGCTATGCTGGCATTCTGCATCG
CCGCTGACGAGCATCGGAACGATGGATCTATTGGCCTGGAAATCGACAAAAACTATAGTCTGTACCCTCT
GGATAAGAATACTGGCGAGGTGTTCACCAAAGACATCTTTTCACAGATCAAGATTACCGACAACGAGTTC
AGCGATAAGAAACTGGTCAGAAAGAAAGCTATTGAAGGGTTTAACACACACAGACAGATGACTAGGGATG
GAATCTATGCAGAGAATTACCTGCCTATCCTGATTCATAAGGAGCTGAACGAAGTGAGGAAGGGGTACAC
ATGGAAAAATTCCGAGGAAATCAAAATTTTCAAGGGAAAGAAATACGACATCCAGCAGCTGAATAACCTG
GTGTATTGTCTGAAGTTTGTGGACAAACCAATCAGTATTGATATCCAGATTTCAACCCTGGAGGAACTGA
GAAACATCCTGACTACCAATAACATTGCAGCCACTGCCGAGTACTATTACATTAATCTGAAAACCCAGAA
GCTGCACGAGTATTACATCGAAAATTACAACACAGCCCTGGGGTATAAGAAATACAGCAAGGAGATGGAG
TTCCTGAGGTCCCTGGCTTATAGGTCTGAGCGCGTGAAGATCAAAAGTATTGACGATGTCAAGCAGGTCC
TGGACAAGGATTCAAACTTCATCATCGGAAAGATCACACTGCCCTTCAAGAAAGAGTGGCAGCGACTGTA
CCGGGAATGGCAGAACACAACTATCAAAGACGATTATGAGTTTCTGAAGAGCTTCTTTAATGTGAAGTCC
ATTACTAAACTGCACAAGAAAGTCCGGAAAGACTTCTCTCTGCCCATCAGTACAAACGAGGGCAAGTTTC
TGGTGAAGAGAAAAACTTGGGATAATAACTTCATCTACCAGATTCTGAATGACTCAGATAGCAGGGCAGA
CGGGACTAAACCCTTCATTCCTGCCTTTGATATCAGCAAGAACGAGATTGTGGAAGCCATCATTGACAGT
TTCACCTCAAAAAACATCTTTTGGCTGCCAAAGAATATTGAGCTGCAGAAGGTGGACAACAAGAACATCT
TCGCCATTGATACCAGCAAGTGGTTTGAGGTCGAAACACCATCCGACCTGCGCGATATCGGCATTGCTAC
CATTCAGTACAAGATCGACAATAACTCACGCCCCAAGGTGCGAGTCAAACTGGATTACGTGATCGACGAT
GACAGCAAGATTAACTATTTCATGAATCACTCACTGCTGAAGAGCCGGTATCCCGACAAAGTCCTGGAGA
TCCTGAAGCAGAGCACAATCATTGAGTTCGAAAGTTCAGGGTTTAACAAAACTATTAAGGAGATGCTGGG
AATGAAGCTGGCCGGCATCTACAATGAAACCTCCAATAACAAAAGGCCGGCGGCCACGAAAAAGGCCGGC
CAGGCAAAAAAGAAAAAGGGCGGTGGCGGAGGGATGGATGCTAAGTCACTAACTGCCTGGTCCCGGACAC
TGGTGACCTTCAAGGATGTATTTGTGGACTTCACCAGGGAGGAGTGGAAGCTGCTGGACACTGCTCAGCA
GATCGTGTACAGAAATGTGATGCTGGAGAACTATAAGAACCTGGTTTCCTTGGGTTATCAGCTTACTAAG
CCAGATGTGATCCTCCGGTTGGAGAAGGGAGAAGAGCCCGAATTCGGCAGTGGAGAGGGCAGAGGAAGTC
TGCTAACATGCGGTGACGTCGAGGAGAATCCTGGCCCAGTGAGCAAGGGCGAGGAGCTGTTCACCGGGGT
GGTGCCCATCCTGGTCGAGCTGGACGGCGACGTAAACGGCCACAAGTTCAGCGTGTCCGGCGAGGGCGAG
GGCGATGCCACCTACGGCAAGCTGACCCTGAAGTTCATCTGCACCACCGGCAAGCTGCCCGTGCCCTGGC
CCACCCTCGTGACCACCCTGACCTACGGCGTGCAGTGCTTCAGCCGCTACCCCGACCACATGAAGCAGCA
CGACTTCTTCAAGTCCGCCATGCCCGAAGGCTACGTCCAGGAGCGCACCATCTTCTTCAAGGACGACGGC
AACTACAAGACCCGCGCCGAGGTGAAGTTCGAGGGCGACACCCTGGTGAACCGCATCGAGCTGAAGGGCA
TCGACTTCAAGGAGGACGGCAACATCCTGGGGCACAAGCTGGAGTACAACTACAACAGCCACAACGTCTA
TATCATGGCCGACAAGCAGAAGAACGGCATCAAGGTGAACTTCAAGATCCGCCACAACATCGAGGACGGC
AGCGTGCAGCTCGCCGACCACTACCAGCAGAACACCCCCATCGGCGACGGCCCCGTGCTGCTGCCCGACA
ACCACTACCTGAGCACCCAGTCCGCCCTGAGCAAAGACCCCAACGAGAAGCGCGATCACATGGTCCTGCT
GGAGTTCGTGACCGCCGCCGGGATCACTCTCGGCATGGACGAGCTGTACAAGGAGTTCTAACTAGAGCTC
GCTGATCAGCCTCGACTGTGCCTTCTAGTTGCCAGCCATCTGTTGTTTGCCCCTCCCCCGTGCCTTCCTT
GACCCTGGAAGGTGCCACTCCCACTGTCCTTTCCTAATAAAATGAGGAAATTGCATCGCATTGTCTGAGT
AGGTGTCATTCTATTCTGGGGGGTGGGGTGGGGCAGGACAGCAAGGGGGAGGATTGGGAAGAGAATAGCA
GGCATGCTGGGGAGCGGCCGCAGGAACCCCTAGTGATGGAGTTGGCCACTCCCTCTCTGCGCGCTCGCTC
GCTCACTGAGGCCGGGCGACCAAAGGTCGCCCGACGCCCGGGCTTTGCCCGGGCGGCCTCAGTGAGCGAG
CGAGCGCGCAGCTGCCTGCAGGGGCGCCTGATGCGGTATTTTCTCCTTACGCATCTGTGCGGTATTTCAC
ACCGCATA
[95 nt withheld, positions 7779-7873]
T
[46 nt withheld, positions 7875-7920]
C
[141 nt withheld, positions 7922-8062]
CCTTTGACGTTGGAGTCCACGTTCTTT
[37 nt withheld, positions 8090-8126]
ACTCTATCTCGGGCTATTCTTTTGATTTATAAGGGATTTTGCCGATTTCGGTCTATTGGTTAAAAAATGA
GCTGATTTAACAAAAATTTAACGCGAATTTTAACAAAATATTAACGTTTACAATTTTATGGTGCACTCTC
AGTACAATCTGCTCTGATGCCGCATAGTTAAGCCAGCCCCGACACCCGCCAACACCCGCTGACGCGCCCT
GACGGGCTTGTCTGCTCCCAGCATCCGCTTACAGACAAGCTGTGACCGTCTCCGGGAGCTGCATGTGTCA
GAGGTTTTCACCGTCATCACCGAAACGCGCGAGACGAAAGGGCCTCGTGATACGCCTATTTTTATAGGTT
AATGTCATGATAATAATGGTTTCTTAGACGTCAGGTGGCACTTTTCGGGGAAATGTGCGCGGAACCCCTA
TTTGTTTATTTTTCTAAATACATTCAAATATGTATCCGCTCATGAGACAATAACCCTGATAAATGCTTCA
ATAATATTGAAAAAGGAAGAGTATGAGTATTCAACATTTCCGTGTCGCCCTTATTCCCTTTTTTGCGGCA
TTTTGCCTTCCTGTTTTTGCTCACCCAGAAACGCTGGTGAAAGTAAAAGATGCTGAAGATCAGTTGGGTG
CACGAGTGGGTTACATCGAACTGGATCTCAACAGCGGTAAGATCCTTGAGAGTTTTCGCCCCGAAGAACG
TTTTCCAATGATGAGCACTTTTAAAGTTCTGCTATGTGGCGCGGTATTATCCCGTATTGACGCCGGGCAA
GAGCAACTCGGTCGCCGCATACACTATTCTCAGAATGACTTGGTTGAGTACTCACCAGTCACAGAAAAGC
ATCTTACGGATGGCATGACAGTAAGAGAATTATGCAGTGCTGCCATAACCATGAGTGATAACACTGCGGC
CAACTTACTTCTGACAACGATCGGAGGACCGAAGGAGCTAACCGCTTTTTTGCACAACATGGGGGATCAT
GTAACTCGCCTTGATCGTTGGGAACCGGAGCTGAATGAAGCCATACCAAACGACGAGCGTGACACCACGA
TGCCTGTAGCAATGGCAACAACGTTGCGCAAACTATTAACTGGCGAACTACTTACTCTAGCTTCCCGGCA
ACAATTAATAGACTGGATGGAGGCGGATAAAGTTGCAGGACCACTTCTGCGCTCGGCCCTTCCGGCTGGC
TGGTTTATTGCTGATAAATCTGGAGCCGGTGAGCGTGGAAGCCGCGGTATCATTGCAGCACTGGGGCCAG
ATGGTAAGCCCTCCCGTATCGTAGTTATCTACACGACGGGGAGTCAGGCAACTATGGATGAACGAAATAG
ACAGATCGCTGAGATAGGTGCCTCACTGATTAAGCATTGGTAACTGTCAGACCAAGTTTACTCATATATA
CTTTAGATTGATTTAAAACTTCATTTTTAATTTAAAAGGATCTAGGTGAAGATCCTTTTTGATAATCTCA
TGACCAAAATCCCTTAACGTGAGTTTTCGTTCCACTGAGCGTCAGACCCCGTAGAAAAGATCAAAGGATC
TTCTTGAGATCCTTTTTTTCTGCGCGTAATCTGCTGCTTGCAAACAAAAAAACCACCGCTACCAGCGGTG
GTTTGTTTGCCGGATCAAGAGCTACCAACTCTTTTTCCGAAGGTAACTGGCTTCAGCAGAGCGCAGATAC
CAAATACTGTTCTTCTAGTGTAGCCGTAGTTAGGCCACCACTTCAAGAACTCTGTAGCACCGCCTACATA
CCTCGCTCTGCTAATCCTGTTACCAGTGGCTGCTGCCAGTGGCGATAAGTCGTGTCTTACCGGGTTGGAC
TCAAGACGATAGTTACCGGATAAGGCGCAGCGGTCGGGCTGAACGGGGGGTTCGTGCACACAGCCCAGCT
TGGAGCGAACGACCTACACCGAACTGAGATACCTACAGCGTGAGCTATGAGAAAGCGCCACGCTTCCCGA
AGGGAGAAAGGCGGACAGGTATCCGGTAAGCGGCAGGGTCGGAACAGGAGAGCGCACGAGGGAGCTTCCA
GGGGGAAACGCCTGGTATCTTTATAGTCCTGTCGGGTTTCGCCACCTCTGACTTGAGCGTCGATTTTTGT
GATGCTCGTCAGGGGGGCGGAGCCTATGGAAAAACGCCAGCAACGCGGCCTTTTTACGGTTCCTGG
Features (pLannotate 1.2.2; 22 found; start..end, strand, type, name):
     28..268     +  promoter       U6 promoter: RNA polymerase III promoter for human U6 snRNA
    295..367     +  misc_RNA       Fn gRNA scaffold: guide RNA scaffold for the Francisella novicida CRISPR/Cas9 system (Hirano et al., 2016)
    374..417     +  misc_RNA       gRNA scaffold (fragment): guide RNA scaffold for the Streptococcus pyogenes CRISPR/Cas9 system
    464..749     +  enhancer       CMV enhancer: human cytomegalovirus immediate early enhancer; contains an 18-bp deletion relative to the standard CMV enhancer
    751..1000    +  promoter       chicken β-actin promoter: contains a 21-bp deletion relative to the standard chicken β-actin promoter
   1001..1228    +  intron         hybrid intron: hybrid between chicken β-actin (CBA) and minute virus of mice (MMV) introns (Gray et al., 2011)
   1255..1271    +  CDS            3xHA (fragment): three tandem HA epitope tags
   1282..1298    +  CDS            3xHA (fragment): three tandem HA epitope tags
   1309..1335    +  CDS            3xHA (fragment): three tandem HA epitope tags
   1387..6270    +  CDS            FnCas9: Cas9 endonuclease from the Francisella novicida Type II CRISPR/Cas system (Hirano et al., 2016)
   6271..6318    +  CDS            nucleoplasmin NLS: bipartite nuclear localization signal from nucleoplasmin
   6364..6549    +  CDS            KRAB: Krüppel-associated box (KRAB) transcriptional repression domain from the human zinc finger protein ZNF10 (Margolin et al., 1994)
   6619..7332    +  CDS            EGFP: EGFP is a basic (constitutively fluorescent) green fluorescent protein published in 1996, derived from Aequorea victoria. It is reported to be a rapidly-maturing weak dimer with moderate acid sensitivity.
   7366..7477    +  polyA_signal   bGH poly(A) signal: bovine growth hormone polyadenylation signal
   7582..7722    +  repeat_region  AAV2 ITR: inverted terminal repeat of adeno-associated virus serotype 2 inverted
   7727..7778    -  misc_feature   bom (fragment): basis of mobility region from pBR322
   7797..8252    +  rep_origin     f1 ori (sequence partly withheld): f1 bacteriophage origin of replication; arrow indicates direction of (+) strand synthesis
   8253..8302    -  misc_feature   bom (fragment): basis of mobility region from pBR322
   8404..8439    -  CDS            rop (fragment): Rop protein, which maintains plasmids at low copy number; rop
   8534..8638    +  promoter       AmpR promoter: bla
   8639..9499    +  CDS            AmpR: β-lactamase; bla; confers resistance to ampicillin, carbenicillin, and related antibiotics
   9670..10258   +  rep_origin     ori: high-copy-number ColE1/pMB1/pBR322/pUC origin of replication
