[The description below was written by a language model from this plasmid's Addgene catalogue record and pLannotate feature annotations shown in this document.]
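Description:
PX458_3XHA_dFnCas9_KRAB_T2A_eGFP is a mammalian CRISPR interference (CRISPRi) expression plasmid built on the PX458 backbone and, according to the depositor, subcloned from PX408. It is propagated in E. coli as a high-copy plasmid through a ColE1/pUC-type origin and selected with ampicillin via the β-lactamase gene. The backbone also carries an f1 phage origin and a single annotated AAV2 inverted terminal repeat downstream of the expression cassette, a leftover of the parental vector lineage rather than a complete AAV packaging arrangement. The catalogue gives a total size of about 10.3 kb, closely matching the sequenced record.

The plasmid combines two expression units. A human U6 RNA polymerase III promoter sits upstream of the Francisella novicida guide RNA scaffold, followed by a short fragment of the S. pyogenes scaffold. The record does not describe a cloned targeting spacer, so this appears to be a position for guide expression. The second unit uses the CBh promoter (CMV enhancer, chicken β-actin promoter and hybrid intron) to drive a single open reading frame: an N-terminal 3xHA epitope tag with a nuclear localization signal, catalytically dead FnCas9, a C-terminal NLS (listed as SV40 in the catalogue fields but annotated as nucleoplasmin in the feature table), the KRAB repression domain from human ZNF10, a T2A self-cleaving peptide and EGFP, terminated by a bGH polyadenylation signal. The inactivating mutations are not specified in the record. Guide-directed dFnCas9-KRAB binds DNA without cutting and recruits repressive machinery to silence target genes, the HA tag allows detection or immunoprecipitation, and the separately released EGFP marks transfected cells for imaging or sorting.
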