Addgene plasmid #200389: PX458_3XHA_dFnCas9_KRAB_T2A_eGFP
Purpose: 3XHA tagged dead Cas9 from F. novicida with KRAB repressor domain, T2A self-cleaving peptide and enhanced GFP biomarker for mammalian expression
Depositing lab: Debojyoti Chakraborty. Depositing organization: Institute of Genomics and Integrative Biology (CSIR-IGIB).
Backbone
  Vector backbone: PX458
  Backbone size w/o insert (bp): 4243
  Total vector size (bp): 10320
  Vector type: Mammalian Expression, CRISPR
Growth in bacteria
  Bacterial resistance: Ampicillin, 100 μg/mL
  Growth temperature: 37°C
  Growth strain: DH5alpha
  Copy number: High Copy
Gene/Insert
  Gene/Insert name: PX458_3XHA_dFnCas9_KRAB_eGFP (alt names: Dead FnCas9 with 3XHA tag, KRAB domain and eGFP for mammalian expression; dFnCas9b)
  Species: Synthetic; Francisella novicida U112
  Insert size (bp): 6077
  GenBank ID: NZ_CP009607.1
  Promoter: CBH
  Tag / fusion protein: 3xHA-NLS (N terminal on insert); SV40NLS-KRAB-T2A-EGFP (C terminal on insert)
  Cloning method: Restriction Enzyme; 5′ cloning site BamH1 (not destroyed); 3′ cloning site Eco53kI (not destroyed)
  Sequencing primers: 5′ CTGGCTTATAGGTCTAGGCGCGTGAAGATCAAAAG; 3′ CTTTTGATCTTCACGCGCCTAGACCTATAAGCCAG
Terms and licenses: Academic/Nonprofit Terms; Industry Terms: Not Available to Industry
Depositor comments: Subcloned from PX408, a gift from Feng Zhang's Lab
How to cite: PX458_3XHA_dFnCas9_KRAB_T2A_eGFP was a gift from Debojyoti Chakraborty (Addgene plasmid # 200389 ; http://n2t.net/addgene:200389 ; RRID:Addgene_200389)
